Addgene plasmid #97357: UKNP1.2.2
Purpose: Expression of HCV E1E2 genes cloned from patient serum. United Kingdom Nottingham Panel x.xx.xx (genotype.patient number.clone number)
Depositing lab: Jonathan Ball. Depositing organization: University of Nottingham. Publication: A Diverse Panel of Hepatitis C Virus Glycoproteins for Use in Vaccine Research Reveals Extremes of Monoclonal Antibody Neutralization Resistance. Urbanowicz RA, McClure CP, Brown RJ, Tsoleridis T, Persson MA, Krey T, Irving WL, Ball JK, Tarr AW. J Virol. 2015 Dec 23;90(7):3288-301. doi: 10.1128/JVI.02700-15. PubMed 26699643.
Backbone
  Vector backbone: pcDNA3.1_V5-His_Topo
  Backbone manufacturer: Invitrogen
  Vector type: Mammalian Expression
Growth in bacteria
  Bacterial resistance: Ampicillin, 100 μg/mL
  Growth temperature: 37°C
  Growth strain: DH5alpha
  Copy number: High Copy
Gene/Insert
  Gene/Insert name: HCV E1E2 (alt name: UKNP1.2.2)
  Species: Hepatitis C virus
  Insert size (bp): 1734
  GenBank ID: KU285153.1
  Cloning method: TOPO Cloning
  Sequencing primers: 5′ T7F; 3′ bGHR
Terms and licenses: Academic/Nonprofit Terms; Industry Terms: Not Available to Industry
How to cite: UKNP1.2.2 was a gift from Jonathan Ball (Addgene plasmid # 97357 ; http://n2t.net/addgene:97357 ; RRID:Addgene_97357)
