[The description below was written by a language model from this plasmid's Addgene catalogue record and pLannotate feature annotations shown in this document.]
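Description:
UKNP1.2.2 is a mammalian expression plasmid built on the Invitrogen pcDNA3.1 V5-His TOPO backbone. It carries the E1E2 envelope glycoprotein genes of hepatitis C virus, amplified from patient serum and inserted by TOPO cloning. The name follows the United Kingdom Nottingham Panel convention of genotype, patient number and clone number, so this is a genotype 1 isolate, patient 2, clone 2. The insert of about 1.7 kb is annotated as a fragment of the HCV polyprotein. The automated annotation's text about NS2 protease simply reflects the generic polyprotein database entry, not the content of this fragment, which the catalogue gives as E1E2.

Expression is driven by the human CMV immediate early enhancer and promoter and terminated by the bovine growth hormone polyadenylation signal. A T7 promoter upstream of the insert allows in vitro transcription and serves as a sequencing primer site. A V5 epitope tag lies downstream of the insert, but the record does not say whether it is read in frame or preceded by a stop codon. An SV40 early promoter drives a neomycin resistance gene with an SV40 poly(A) signal, which would permit selection of stable mammalian lines. Propagation in E. coli relies on the high-copy ColE1/pUC origin and ampicillin resistance, and an f1 origin is also present. The short HIV-1 LTR, ble and lacI fragments are probably incidental annotation matches.

The two sequence records, the depositor's and the repository's sequencing result, differ by one nucleotide in length and show the same feature layout. The plasmid belongs to a diverse panel of patient-derived HCV glycoproteins intended for vaccine research and for assessing antibody neutralization sensitivity.
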