Features (pLannotate 1.2.2; 21 found; start..end, strand, type, name):
     36..80      -  misc_feature   bom (fragment): basis of mobility region from pBR322
    235..614     +  enhancer       CMV enhancer: human cytomegalovirus immediate early enhancer
    615..818     +  promoter       CMV promoter: human cytomegalovirus (CMV) immediate early promoter
    814..847     +  LTR            5' LTR (truncated) (fragment): truncated 5' long terminal repeat (LTR) from HIV-1
    863..881     +  promoter       T7 promoter: promoter for bacteriophage T7 RNA polymerase
    942..2669    +  CDS            POLG_HCVGL (fragment): Experimental evidence at protein level: Swiss-Prot protein existence level 1. [Protease NS2]: Cysteine protease required for the proteolytic auto-cleavage between the non-structural proteins NS2 and NS3 (By similarity). The N-terminus of NS3 is required for the function of NS2 protease (active region NS2-3) (By similarity). Promotes the initiation of viral particle assembly by mediating the interaction between structural and non-structural proteins (By similarity). From Hepatitis C virus (isolate Glasgow) (HCV).
   2745..2786    +  CDS            V5 tag: epitope tag from simian virus 5
   2842..3066    +  polyA_signal   bGH poly(A) signal: bovine growth hormone polyadenylation signal
   3070..3091    +  promoter       SV40 promoter (fragment): SV40 enhancer and early promoter
   3112..3540    +  rep_origin     f1 ori (sequence partly withheld): f1 bacteriophage origin of replication; arrow indicates direction of (+) strand synthesis
   3554..3884    +  promoter       SV40 promoter: SV40 enhancer and early promoter
   3951..4742    +  CDS            neo: KKA2_KLEPN - Also known as kan, nptII. Experimental evidence at protein level: Swiss-Prot protein existence level 1. Resistance to kanamycin, neomycin, paromomycin, ribostamycin, butirosin and gentamicin B. From Klebsiella pneumoniae.
   4768..4926    +  CDS            ble (fragment): BLE_KLEPN - Experimental evidence at protein level: Swiss-Prot protein existence level 1. Binding protein with a strong affinity to the bleomycin family of antibiotics. Binds to CL990; an antimitotic-antibiotic compound. From Klebsiella pneumoniae.
   4921..5042    +  polyA_signal   SV40 poly(A) signal: SV40 polyadenylation signal
   5115..5131    -  protein_bind   lac operator: The lac repressor binds to the lac operator to inhibit transcription in E. coli. This inhibition can be relieved by adding lactose or isopropyl-β-D-thiogalactopyranoside (IPTG). lac repressor encoded by lacI
   5139..5169    -  promoter       lac promoter: promoter for the E. coli lac operon
   5184..5205    -  protein_bind   CAP binding site: CAP binding activates transcription in the presence of cAMP. E. coli catabolite activator protein
   5218..5310    -  CDS            lacI (fragment): lac repressor; lacI; The lac repressor binds to the lac operator to inhibit transcription in E. coli. This inhibition can be relieved by adding lactose or isopropyl-β-D-thiogalactopyranoside (IPTG).
   5493..6081    -  rep_origin     ori: high-copy-number ColE1/pMB1/pBR322/pUC origin of replication
   6252..7112    -  CDS            AmpR: β-lactamase; bla; confers resistance to ampicillin, carbenicillin, and related antibiotics
   7113..7217    -  promoter       AmpR promoter: bla
>Addgene plasmid #97357 | UKNP1.2.2 | depositor full sequence | sequence record 179043 | UKNP1.2.2 sequence 7248 bps
GACGGATCGGGAGATCTCCCGATCCCCTATGGTCGACTCTCAGTACAATCTGCTCTGATGCCGCATAGTT
AAGCCAGTATCTGCTCCCTGCTTGTGTGTTGGAGGTCGCTGAGTAGTGCGCGAGCAAAATTTAAGCTACA
ACAAGGCAAGGCTTGACCGACAATTGCATGAAGAATCTGCTTAGGGTTAGGCGTTTTGCGCTGCTTCGCG
ATGTACGGGCCAGATATACGCGTTGACATTGATTATTGACTAGTTATTAATAGTAATCAATTACGGGGTC
ATTAGTTCATAGCCCATATATGGAGTTCCGCGTTACATAACTTACGGTAAATGGCCCGCCTGGCTGACCG
CCCAACGACCCCCGCCCATTGACGTCAATAATGACGTATGTTCCCATAGTAACGCCAATAGGGACTTTCC
ATTGACGTCAATGGGTGGACTATTTACGGTAAACTGCCCACTTGGCAGTACATCAAGTGTATCATATGCC
AAGTACGCCCCCTATTGACGTCAATGACGGTAAATGGCCCGCCTGGCATTATGCCCAGTACATGACCTTA
TGGGACTTTCCTACTTGGCAGTACATCTACGTATTAGTCATCGCTATTACCATGGTGATGCGGTTTTGGC
AGTACATCAATGGGCGTGGATAGCGGTTTGACTCACGGGGATTTCCAAGTCTCCACCCCATTGACGTCAA
TGGGAGTTTGTTTTGGCACCAAAATCAACGGGACTTTCCAAAATGTCGTAACAACTCCGCCCCATTGACG
CAAATGGGCGGTAGGCGTGTACGGTGGGAGGTCTATATAAGCAGAGCTCTCTGGCTAACTAGAGAACCCA
CTGCTTACTGGCTTATCGAAATTAATACGACTCACTATAGGGAGACCCAAGCTGGCTAGTTAAGCTTGGT
ACCGAGCTCGGATCCAGTACCCTTCACCATGGGTTCCTCTTTTTCTATCTTCCTTCTAGCCCTTCTCTCT
TGCCTGACCGTGCCCGCGTCAGCCTACCAAGTACGCAACTCCTCGGGCCTCTACCACGTCACCAATGATT
GCCCTAACTCGAGTATTGTGTACGAGACGGCCGATACCATTCTACACTCTCCGGGGTGTGTCCCTTGCGT
TCGCGAGGGTAACAACTCGAGGTGTTGGGTGGCGGTGGCCCCCACAGTCGCCACCAGGGACGGCAAACTC
CCCACAACGCAGCTTCGACGTCATATTGATCTGCTTGTCGGGAGCGCCACCCTTTGCTCGGCCCTCTATG
TGGGGGACTTGTGCGGGTCTGTCTTTCTTGTCGGCCAACTGTTCACCTTCTCCCCCAGACGCCACTGGAC
AACGCAAGACTGCAACTGCTCTATCTACCCCGGCCATATAACGGGTCACCGCATGGCATGGGATATGATG
ATGAACTGGTCCCCTACAACAGCGCTGGTAGTAGCTCAGCTGCTCAGGGTCCCGCAAGCCATCGTGGATA
TGATCGCCGGTGCCCACTGGGGAGTCCTAGCGGGCATAGCGTATTTCTCCATGGTAGGGAACTGGGCGAA
GGTCCTGGTAGTGCTGTTGCTGTTCGCCGGCGTCGATGCCAACACCTTCACCACTGGGGGGAGTGCTGCC
AGGACCACGACCGGACTCGTCAGTCTTTTCAGTCCGGGCGCCAAGCAGAATATCCAGCTGATGAACACCA
ACGGCAGTTGGCACATCAATCGCACGGCCTTGAACTGTAATGCGAGCCTCGACACCGGCTGGGTGGCGGG
GCTCTTCTACCACCACAAATTCAACTCCTCGGGCTGCCCCGAGAGGATGGCCAGCTGCAAACCCCTTGCC
GATTTTGACCAGGGCTGGGGCCCTATCACCTACGCCAACGGAAGCGGCCCTGAACACCGCCCCTACTGCT
GGCACTACCCCCCAAAACCCTGTGGTATCGTGTCAGCGAAGACCGTGTGTGGCCCAGTGTATTGTTTCAC
TCCTAGCCCCGTGGTGGTGGGAACGACCAACGTGCTGGGCGACCCTACCTACGGCTGGGGTGACAATGAT
ACGGACGTCCTCATCCTTAATAACACCAGGCCACCGTTGGGCAATTGGTTCGGTTGCACCTGGATGAACT
CATCTGGATTTACCAAAGTGTGCGGAGCGCCTCCTTGTGTCATCGGAGGGGTGGGCAACAACACCTTGCA
CTGCCCCACTGACTGTTTCCGCAAGCATCCAGAAGCCACATACTCTCGGTGTGGCTCCGGTCCCTGGATC
ACGCCCAGGTGCCTGGTCCACTATCCTTATAGGCTTTGGCATTACCCTTGCACCGTCAACTACACCATGT
TCAAGGTCAGGATGTACGTGGGAGGGGTCGAGCACAGGCTGGAAGCTGCCTGCAACTGGACGCGGGGCGA
GCGTTGTGATCTGGACGACAGGGACAGGTCCGAGCTCAGCCCGCTGCTGCTGTCCACCACACAGTGGCAG
GTCCTTCCGTGCTCCTTCACGACCCTGCCAGCCTTGACCACCGGCCTCATCCACCTCCACCGGAACATCG
TGGACGTGCAATATTTGTACGGGGTGGGGTCAAGCATTGTGTCCTGGGCCATCAAGTGGGAATACGTCAT
CCTCTTGTTCCTCCTGCTTGCAGACGCGCGCATCTGCTCCTGCTTGTGGATGATGTTACTCATATCCCAA
GCGGAGGCGTAAAAGGGTCAAGACAATTCTGCAGATATCCAGCACAGTGGCGGCCGCTCGAGTCTAGAGG
GCCCGCGGTTCGAAGGTAAGCCTATCCCTAACCCTCTCCTCGGTCTCGATTCTACGCGTACCGGTCATCA
TCACCATCACCATTGAGTTTAAACCCGCTGATCAGCCTCGACTGTGCCTTCTAGTTGCCAGCCATCTGTT
GTTTGCCCCTCCCCCGTGCCTTCCTTGACCCTGGAAGGTGCCACTCCCACTGTCCTTTCCTAATAAAATG
AGGAAATTGCATCGCATTGTCTGAGTAGGTGTCATTCTATTCTGGGGGGTGGGGTGGGGCAGGACAGCAA
GGGGGAGGATTGGGAAGACAATAGCAGGCATGCTGGGGATGCGGTGGGCTCTATGGCTTCTGAGGCGGAA
AGAACCAGCTGGGGCTCTAGGGGGTATCCCC
[124 nt withheld, positions 3112-3235]
C
[32 nt withheld, positions 3237-3268]
CA
[57 nt withheld, positions 3271-3327]
A
[49 nt withheld, positions 3329-3377]
CCTTTGACGTTGGAGTCCACGTTCTTT
[37 nt withheld, positions 3405-3441]
ACCCTATCTCGGTCTATTCTTTTGATTTATAAGGGATTTTGGGGATTTCGGCCTATTGGTTAAAAAATGA
GCTGATTTAACAAAAATTTAACGCGAATTAATTCTGTGGAATGTGTGTCAGTTAGGGTGTGGAAAGTCCC
CAGGCTCCCCAGGCAGGCAGAAGTATGCAAAGCATGCATCTCAATTAGTCAGCAACCAGGTGTGGAAAGT
CCCCAGGCTCCCCAGCAGGCAGAAGTATGCAAAGCATGCATCTCAATTAGTCAGCAACCATAGTCCCGCC
CCTAACTCCGCCCATCCCGCCCCTAACTCCGCCCAGTTCCGCCCATTCTCCGCCCCATGGCTGACTAATT
TTTTTTATTTATGCAGAGGCCGAGGCCGCCTCTGCCTCTGAGCTATTCCAGAAGTAGTGAGGAGGCTTTT
TTGGAGGCCTAGGCTTTTGCAAAAAGCTCCCGGGAGCTTGTATATCCATTTTCGGATCTGATCAAGAGAC
AGGATGAGGATCGTTTCGCATGATTGAACAAGATGGATTGCACGCAGGTTCTCCGGCCGCTTGGGTGGAG
AGGCTATTCGGCTATGACTGGGCACAACAGACAATCGGCTGCTCTGATGCCGCCGTGTTCCGGCTGTCAG
CGCAGGGGCGCCCGGTTCTTTTTGTCAAGACCGACCTGTCCGGTGCCCTGAATGAACTGCAGGACGAGGC
AGCGCGGCTATCGTGGCTGGCCACGACGGGCGTTCCTTGCGCAGCTGTGCTCGACGTTGTCACTGAAGCG
GGAAGGGACTGGCTGCTATTGGGCGAAGTGCCGGGGCAGGATCTCCTGTCATCTCACCTTGCTCCTGCCG
AGAAAGTATCCATCATGGCTGATGCAATGCGGCGGCTGCATACGCTTGATCCGGCTACCTGCCCATTCGA
CCACCAAGCGAAACATCGCATCGAGCGAGCACGTACTCGGATGGAAGCCGGTCTTGTCGATCAGGATGAT
CTGGACGAAGAGCATCAGGGGCTCGCGCCAGCCGAACTGTTCGCCAGGCTCAAGGCGCGCATGCCCGACG
GCGAGGATCTCGTCGTGACCCATGGCGATGCCTGCTTGCCGAATATCATGGTGGAAAATGGCCGCTTTTC
TGGATTCATCGACTGTGGCCGGCTGGGTGTGGCGGACCGCTATCAGGACATAGCGTTGGCTACCCGTGAT
ATTGCTGAAGAGCTTGGCGGCGAATGGGCTGACCGCTTCCTCGTGCTTTACGGTATCGCCGCTCCCGATT
CGCAGCGCATCGCCTTCTATCGCCTTCTTGACGAGTTCTTCTGAGCGGGACTCTGGGGTTCGCGAAATGA
CCGACCAAGCGACGCCCAACCTGCCATCACGAGATTTCGATTCCACCGCCGCCTTCTATGAAAGGTTGGG
CTTCGGAATCGTTTTCCGGGACGCCGGCTGGATGATCCTCCAGCGCGGGGATCTCATGCTGGAGTTCTTC
GCCCACCCCAACTTGTTTATTGCAGCTTATAATGGTTACAAATAAAGCAATAGCATCACAAATTTCACAA
ATAAAGCATTTTTTTCACTGCATTCTAGTTGTGGTTTGTCCAAACTCATCAATGTATCTTATCATGTCTG
TATACCGTCGACCTCTAGCTAGAGCTTGGCGTAATCATGGTCATAGCTGTTTCCTGTGTGAAATTGTTAT
CCGCTCACAATTCCACACAACATACGAGCCGGAAGCATAAAGTGTAAAGCCTGGGGTGCCTAATGAGTGA
GCTAACTCACATTAATTGCGTTGCGCTCACTGCCCGCTTTCCAGTCGGGAAACCTGTCGTGCCAGCTGCA
TTAATGAATCGGCCAACGCGCGGGGAGAGGCGGTTTGCGTATTGGGCGCTCTTCCGCTTCCTCGCTCACT
GACTCGCTGCGCTCGGTCGTTCGGCTGCGGCGAGCGGTATCAGCTCACTCAAAGGCGGTAATACGGTTAT
CCACAGAATCAGGGGATAACGCAGGAAAGAACATGTGAGCAAAAGGCCAGCAAAAGGCCAGGAACCGTAA
AAAGGCCGCGTTGCTGGCGTTTTTCCATAGGCTCCGCCCCCCTGACGAGCATCACAAAAATCGACGCTCA
AGTCAGAGGTGGCGAAACCCGACAGGACTATAAAGATACCAGGCGTTTCCCCCTGGAAGCTCCCTCGTGC
GCTCTCCTGTTCCGACCCTGCCGCTTACCGGATACCTGTCCGCCTTTCTCCCTTCGGGAAGCGTGGCGCT
TTCTCAATGCTCACGCTGTAGGTATCTCAGTTCGGTGTAGGTCGTTCGCTCCAAGCTGGGCTGTGTGCAC
GAACCCCCCGTTCAGCCCGACCGCTGCGCCTTATCCGGTAACTATCGTCTTGAGTCCAACCCGGTAAGAC
ACGACTTATCGCCACTGGCAGCAGCCACTGGTAACAGGATTAGCAGAGCGAGGTATGTAGGCGGTGCTAC
AGAGTTCTTGAAGTGGTGGCCTAACTACGGCTACACTAGAAGGACAGTATTTGGTATCTGCGCTCTGCTG
AAGCCAGTTACCTTCGGAAAAAGAGTTGGTAGCTCTTGATCCGGCAAACAAACCACCGCTGGTAGCGGTG
GTTTTTTTGTTTGCAAGCAGCAGATTACGCGCAGAAAAAAAGGATCTCAAGAAGATCCTTTGATCTTTTC
TACGGGGTCTGACGCTCAGTGGAACGAAAACTCACGTTAAGGGATTTTGGTCATGAGATTATCAAAAAGG
ATCTTCACCTAGATCCTTTTAAATTAAAAATGAAGTTTTAAATCAATCTAAAGTATATATGAGTAAACTT
GGTCTGACAGTTACCAATGCTTAATCAGTGAGGCACCTATCTCAGCGATCTGTCTATTTCGTTCATCCAT
AGTTGCCTGACTCCCCGTCGTGTAGATAACTACGATACGGGAGGGCTTACCATCTGGCCCCAGTGCTGCA
ATGATACCGCGAGACCCACGCTCACCGGCTCCAGATTTATCAGCAATAAACCAGCCAGCCGGAAGGGCCG
AGCGCAGAAGTGGTCCTGCAACTTTATCCGCCTCCATCCAGTCTATTAATTGTTGCCGGGAAGCTAGAGT
AAGTAGTTCGCCAGTTAATAGTTTGCGCAACGTTGTTGCCATTGCTACAGGCATCGTGGTGTCACGCTCG
TCGTTTGGTATGGCTTCATTCAGCTCCGGTTCCCAACGATCAAGGCGAGTTACATGATCCCCCATGTTGT
GCAAAAAAGCGGTTAGCTCCTTCGGTCCTCCGATCGTTGTCAGAAGTAAGTTGGCCGCAGTGTTATCACT
CATGGTTATGGCAGCACTGCATAATTCTCTTACTGTCATGCCATCCGTAAGATGCTTTTCTGTGACTGGT
GAGTACTCAACCAAGTCATTCTGAGAATAGTGTATGCGGCGACCGAGTTGCTCTTGCCCGGCGTCAATAC
GGGATAATACCGCGCCACATAGCAGAACTTTAAAAGTGCTCATCATTGGAAAACGTTCTTCGGGGCGAAA
ACTCTCAAGGATCTTACCGCTGTTGAGATCCAGTTCGATGTAACCCACTCGTGCACCCAACTGATCTTCA
GCATCTTTTACTTTCACCAGCGTTTCTGGGTGAGCAAAAACAGGAAGGCAAAATGCCGCAAAAAAGGGAA
TAAGGGCGACACGGAAATGTTGAATACTCATACTCTTCCTTTTTCAATATTATTGAAGCATTTATCAGGG
TTATTGTCTCATGAGCGGATACATATTTGAATGTATTTAGAAAAATAAACAAATAGGGGTTCCGCGCACA
TTTCCCCGAAAAGTGCCACCTGACGTC
