Features (pLannotate 1.2.2; 21 found; start..end, strand, type, name):
     33..85      -  misc_feature   bom (fragment): basis of mobility region from pBR322
    240..619     +  enhancer       CMV enhancer: human cytomegalovirus immediate early enhancer
    620..823     +  promoter       CMV promoter: human cytomegalovirus (CMV) immediate early promoter
    819..852     +  LTR            5' LTR (truncated) (fragment): truncated 5' long terminal repeat (LTR) from HIV-1
    868..886     +  promoter       T7 promoter: promoter for bacteriophage T7 RNA polymerase
    947..2674    +  CDS            POLG_HCVGL (fragment): Experimental evidence at protein level: Swiss-Prot protein existence level 1. [Protease NS2]: Cysteine protease required for the proteolytic auto-cleavage between the non-structural proteins NS2 and NS3 (By similarity). The N-terminus of NS3 is required for the function of NS2 protease (active region NS2-3) (By similarity). Promotes the initiation of viral particle assembly by mediating the interaction between structural and non-structural proteins (By similarity). From Hepatitis C virus (isolate Glasgow) (HCV).
   2750..2791    +  CDS            V5 tag: epitope tag from simian virus 5
   2847..3071    +  polyA_signal   bGH poly(A) signal: bovine growth hormone polyadenylation signal
   3075..3096    +  promoter       SV40 promoter (fragment): SV40 enhancer and early promoter
   3117..3545    +  rep_origin     f1 ori (sequence partly withheld): f1 bacteriophage origin of replication; arrow indicates direction of (+) strand synthesis
   3559..3888    +  promoter       SV40 promoter: SV40 enhancer and early promoter
   3955..4746    +  CDS            neo: KKA2_KLEPN - Also known as kan, nptII. Experimental evidence at protein level: Swiss-Prot protein existence level 1. Resistance to kanamycin, neomycin, paromomycin, ribostamycin, butirosin and gentamicin B. From Klebsiella pneumoniae.
   4772..4930    +  CDS            ble (fragment): BLE_KLEPN - Experimental evidence at protein level: Swiss-Prot protein existence level 1. Binding protein with a strong affinity to the bleomycin family of antibiotics. Binds to CL990; an antimitotic-antibiotic compound. From Klebsiella pneumoniae.
   4925..5046    +  polyA_signal   SV40 poly(A) signal: SV40 polyadenylation signal
   5119..5135    -  protein_bind   lac operator: The lac repressor binds to the lac operator to inhibit transcription in E. coli. This inhibition can be relieved by adding lactose or isopropyl-β-D-thiogalactopyranoside (IPTG). lac repressor encoded by lacI
   5143..5173    -  promoter       lac promoter: promoter for the E. coli lac operon
   5188..5209    -  protein_bind   CAP binding site: CAP binding activates transcription in the presence of cAMP. E. coli catabolite activator protein
   5222..5314    -  CDS            lacI (fragment): lac repressor; lacI; The lac repressor binds to the lac operator to inhibit transcription in E. coli. This inhibition can be relieved by adding lactose or isopropyl-β-D-thiogalactopyranoside (IPTG).
   5497..6085    -  rep_origin     ori: high-copy-number ColE1/pMB1/pBR322/pUC origin of replication
   6256..7116    -  CDS            AmpR: β-lactamase; bla; confers resistance to ampicillin, carbenicillin, and related antibiotics
   7117..7221    -  promoter       AmpR promoter: bla
>Addgene plasmid #97357 | UKNP1.2.2 | addgene full sequence | sequence record 189596 | Addgene NGS Result
ACGTCGACGGATCGGGAGATCTCCCGATCCCCTATGGTGCACTCTCAGTACAATCTGCTCTGATGCCGCA
TAGTTAAGCCAGTATCTGCTCCCTGCTTGTGTGTTGGAGGTCGCTGAGTAGTGCGCGAGCAAAATTTAAG
CTACAACAAGGCAAGGCTTGACCGACAATTGCATGAAGAATCTGCTTAGGGTTAGGCGTTTTGCGCTGCT
TCGCGATGTACGGGCCAGATATACGCGTTGACATTGATTATTGACTAGTTATTAATAGTAATCAATTACG
GGGTCATTAGTTCATAGCCCATATATGGAGTTCCGCGTTACATAACTTACGGTAAATGGCCCGCCTGGCT
GACCGCCCAACGACCCCCGCCCATTGACGTCAATAATGACGTATGTTCCCATAGTAACGCCAATAGGGAC
TTTCCATTGACGTCAATGGGTGGAGTATTTACGGTAAACTGCCCACTTGGCAGTACATCAAGTGTATCAT
ATGCCAAGTACGCCCCCTATTGACGTCAATGACGGTAAATGGCCCGCCTGGCATTATGCCCAGTACATGA
CCTTATGGGACTTTCCTACTTGGCAGTACATCTACGTATTAGTCATCGCTATTACCATGGTGATGCGGTT
TTGGCAGTACATCAATGGGCGTGGATAGCGGTTTGACTCACGGGGATTTCCAAGTCTCCACCCCATTGAC
GTCAATGGGAGTTTGTTTTGGCACCAAAATCAACGGGACTTTCCAAAATGTCGTAACAACTCCGCCCCAT
TGACGCAAATGGGCGGTAGGCGTGTACGGTGGGAGGTCTATATAAGCAGAGCTCTCTGGCTAACTAGAGA
ACCCACTGCTTACTGGCTTATCGAAATTAATACGACTCACTATAGGGAGACCCAAGCTGGCTAGTTAAGC
TTGGTACCGAGCTCGGATCCAGTACCCTTCACCATGGGTTCCTCTTTTTCTATCTTCCTTCTAGCCCTTC
TCTCTTGCCTGACCGTGCCCGCGTCAGCCTACCAAGTACGCAACTCCTCGGGCCTCTACCACGTCACCAA
TGATTGCCCTAACTCGAGTATTGTGTACGAGACGGCCGATACCATTCTACACTCTCCGGGGTGTGTCCCT
TGCGTTCGCGAGGGTAACAACTCGAGGTGTTGGGTGGCGGTGGCCCCCACAGTCGCCACCAGGGACGGCA
AACTCCCCACAACGCAGCTTCGACGTCATATTGATCTGCTTGTCGGGAGCGCCACCCTTTGCTCGGCCCT
CTATGTGGGGGACTTGTGCGGGTCTGTCTTTCTTGTCGGCCAACTGTTCACCTTCTCCCCCAGACGCCAC
TGGACAACGCAAGACTGCAACTGCTCTATCTACCCCGGCCATATAACGGGTCACCGCATGGCATGGGATA
TGATGATGAACTGGTCCCCTACAACAGCGCTGGTAGTAGCTCAGCTGCTCAGGGTCCCGCAAGCCATCGT
GGATATGATCGCCGGTGCCCACTGGGGAGTCCTAGCGGGCATAGCGTATTTCTCCATGGTAGGGAACTGG
GCGAAGGTCCTGGTAGTGCTGTTGCTGTTCGCCGGCGTCGATGCCAACACCTTCACCACTGGGGGGAGTG
CTGCCAGGACCACGACCGGACTCGTCAGTCTTTTCAGTCCGGGCGCCAAGCAGAATATCCAGCTGATGAA
CACCAACGGCAGTTGGCACATCAATCGCACGGCCTTGAACTGTAATGCGAGCCTCGACACCGGCTGGGTG
GCGGGGCTCTTCTACCACCACAAATTCAACTCCTCGGGCTGCCCCGAGAGGATGGCCAGCTGCAAACCCC
TTGCCGATTTTGACCAGGGCTGGGGCCCTATCACCTACGCCAACGGAAGCGGCCCTGAACACCGCCCCTA
CTGCTGGCACTACCCCCCAAAACCCTGTGGTATCGTGTCAGCGAAGACCGTGTGTGGCCCAGTGTATTGT
TTCACTCCTAGCCCCGTGGTGGTGGGAACGACCAACGTGCTGGGCGACCCTACCTACGGCTGGGGTGACA
ATGATACGGACGTCCTCATCCTTAATAACACCAGGCCACCGTTGGGCAATTGGTTCGGTTGCACCTGGAT
GAACTCATCTGGATTTACCAAAGTGTGCGGAGCGCCTCCTTGTGTCATCGGAGGGGTGGGCAACAACACC
TTGCACTGCCCCACTGACTGTTTCCGCAAGCATCCAGAAGCCACATACTCTCGGTGTGGCTCCGGTCCCT
GGATCACGCCCAGGTGCCTGGTCCACTATCCTTATAGGCTTTGGCATTACCCTTGCACCGTCAACTACAC
CATGTTCAAGGTCAGGATGTACGTGGGAGGGGTCGAGCACAGGCTGGAAGCTGCCTGCAACTGGACGCGG
GGCGAGCGTTGTGATCTGGACGACAGGGACAGGTCCGAGCTCAGCCCGCTGCTGCTGTCCACCACACAGT
GGCAGGTCCTTCCGTGCTCCTTCACGACCCTGCCAGCCTTGACCACCGGCCTCATCCACCTCCACCGGAA
CATCGTGGACGTGCAATATTTGTACGGGGTGGGGTCAAGCATTGTGTCCTGGGCCATCAAGTGGGAATAC
GTCATCCTCTTGTTCCTCCTGCTTGCAGACGCGCGCATCTGCTCCTGCTTGTGGATGATGTTACTCATAT
CCCAAGCGGAGGCGTAAAAGGGTCAAGACAATTCTGCAGATATCCAGCACAGTGGCGGCCGCTCGAGTCT
AGAGGGCCCGCGGTTCGAAGGTAAGCCTATCCCTAACCCTCTCCTCGGTCTCGATTCTACGCGTACCGGT
CATCATCACCATCACCATTGAGTTTAAACCCGCTGATCAGCCTCGACTGTGCCTTCTAGTTGCCAGCCAT
CTGTTGTTTGCCCCTCCCCCGTGCCTTCCTTGACCCTGGAAGGTGCCACTCCCACTGTCCTTTCCTAATA
AAATGAGGAAATTGCATCGCATTGTCTGAGTAGGTGTCATTCTATTCTGGGGGGTGGGGTGGGGCAGGAC
AGCAAGGGGGAGGATTGGGAAGACAATAGCAGGCATGCTGGGGATGCGGTGGGCTCTATGGCTTCTGAGG
CGGAAAGAACCAGCTGGGGCTCTAGGGGGTATCCCC
[124 nt withheld, positions 3117-3240]
C
[91 nt withheld, positions 3242-3332]
A
[49 nt withheld, positions 3334-3382]
CCTTTGACGTTGGAGTCCACGTTCTTT
[37 nt withheld, positions 3410-3446]
ACCCTATCTCGGTCTATTCTTTTGATTTATAAGGGATTTTGCCGATTTCGGCCTATTGGTTAAAAAATGA
GCTGATTTAACAAAAATTTAACGCGAATTAATTCTGTGGAATGTGTGTCAGTTAGGGTGTGGAAAGTCCC
CAGGCTCCCCAGCAGGCAGAAGTATGCAAAGCATGCATCTCAATTAGTCAGCAACCAGGTGTGGAAAGTC
CCCAGGCTCCCCAGCAGGCAGAAGTATGCAAAGCATGCATCTCAATTAGTCAGCAACCATAGTCCCGCCC
CTAACTCCGCCCATCCCGCCCCTAACTCCGCCCAGTTCCGCCCATTCTCCGCCCCATGGCTGACTAATTT
TTTTTATTTATGCAGAGGCCGAGGCCGCCTCTGCCTCTGAGCTATTCCAGAAGTAGTGAGGAGGCTTTTT
TGGAGGCCTAGGCTTTTGCAAAAAGCTCCCGGGAGCTTGTATATCCATTTTCGGATCTGATCAAGAGACA
GGATGAGGATCGTTTCGCATGATTGAACAAGATGGATTGCACGCAGGTTCTCCGGCCGCTTGGGTGGAGA
GGCTATTCGGCTATGACTGGGCACAACAGACAATCGGCTGCTCTGATGCCGCCGTGTTCCGGCTGTCAGC
GCAGGGGCGCCCGGTTCTTTTTGTCAAGACCGACCTGTCCGGTGCCCTGAATGAACTGCAGGACGAGGCA
GCGCGGCTATCGTGGCTGGCCACGACGGGCGTTCCTTGCGCAGCTGTGCTCGACGTTGTCACTGAAGCGG
GAAGGGACTGGCTGCTATTGGGCGAAGTGCCGGGGCAGGATCTCCTGTCATCTCACCTTGCTCCTGCCGA
GAAAGTATCCATCATGGCTGATGCAATGCGGCGGCTGCATACGCTTGATCCGGCTACCTGCCCATTCGAC
CACCAAGCGAAACATCGCATCGAGCGAGCACGTACTCGGATGGAAGCCGGTCTTGTCGATCAGGATGATC
TGGACGAAGAGCATCAGGGGCTCGCGCCAGCCGAACTGTTCGCCAGGCTCAAGGCGCGCATGCCCGACGG
CGAGGATCTCGTCGTGACCCATGGCGATGCCTGCTTGCCGAATATCATGGTGGAAAATGGCCGCTTTTCT
GGATTCATCGACTGTGGCCGGCTGGGTGTGGCGGACCGCTATCAGGACATAGCGTTGGCTACCCGTGATA
TTGCTGAAGAGCTTGGCGGCGAATGGGCTGACCGCTTCCTCGTGCTTTACGGTATCGCCGCTCCCGATTC
GCAGCGCATCGCCTTCTATCGCCTTCTTGACGAGTTCTTCTGAGCGGGACTCTGGGGTTCGCGAAATGAC
CGACCAAGCGACGCCCAACCTGCCATCACGAGATTTCGATTCCACCGCCGCCTTCTATGAAAGGTTGGGC
TTCGGAATCGTTTTCCGGGACGCCGGCTGGATGATCCTCCAGCGCGGGGATCTCATGCTGGAGTTCTTCG
CCCACCCCAACTTGTTTATTGCAGCTTATAATGGTTACAAATAAAGCAATAGCATCACAAATTTCACAAA
TAAAGCATTTTTTTCACTGCATTCTAGTTGTGGTTTGTCCAAACTCATCAATGTATCTTATCATGTCTGT
ATACCGTCGACCTCTAGCTAGAGCTTGGCGTAATCATGGTCATAGCTGTTTCCTGTGTGAAATTGTTATC
CGCTCACAATTCCACACAACATACGAGCCGGAAGCATAAAGTGTAAAGCCTGGGGTGCCTAATGAGTGAG
CTAACTCACATTAATTGCGTTGCGCTCACTGCCCGCTTTCCAGTCGGGAAACCTGTCGTGCCAGCTGCAT
TAATGAATCGGCCAACGCGCGGGGAGAGGCGGTTTGCGTATTGGGCGCTCTTCCGCTTCCTCGCTCACTG
ACTCGCTGCGCTCGGTCGTTCGGCTGCGGCGAGCGGTATCAGCTCACTCAAAGGCGGTAATACGGTTATC
CACAGAATCAGGGGATAACGCAGGAAAGAACATGTGAGCAAAAGGCCAGCAAAAGGCCAGGAACCGTAAA
AAGGCCGCGTTGCTGGCGTTTTTCCATAGGCTCCGCCCCCCTGACGAGCATCACAAAAATCGACGCTCAA
GTCAGAGGTGGCGAAACCCGACAGGACTATAAAGATACCAGGCGTTTCCCCCTGGAAGCTCCCTCGTGCG
CTCTCCTGTTCCGACCCTGCCGCTTACCGGATACCTGTCCGCCTTTCTCCCTTCGGGAAGCGTGGCGCTT
TCTCATAGCTCACGCTGTAGGTATCTCAGTTCGGTGTAGGTCGTTCGCTCCAAGCTGGGCTGTGTGCACG
AACCCCCCGTTCAGCCCGACCGCTGCGCCTTATCCGGTAACTATCGTCTTGAGTCCAACCCGGTAAGACA
CGACTTATCGCCACTGGCAGCAGCCACTGGTAACAGGATTAGCAGAGCGAGGTATGTAGGCGGTGCTACA
GAGTTCTTGAAGTGGTGGCCTAACTACGGCTACACTAGAAGAACAGTATTTGGTATCTGCGCTCTGCTGA
AGCCAGTTACCTTCGGAAAAAGAGTTGGTAGCTCTTGATCCGGCAAACAAACCACCGCTGGTAGCGGTGG
TTTTTTTGTTTGCAAGCAGCAGATTACGCGCAGAAAAAAAGGATCTCAAGAAGATCCTTTGATCTTTTCT
ACGGGGTCTGACGCTCAGTGGAACGAAAACTCACGTTAAGGGATTTTGGTCATGAGATTATCAAAAAGGA
TCTTCACCTAGATCCTTTTAAATTAAAAATGAAGTTTTAAATCAATCTAAAGTATATATGAGTAAACTTG
GTCTGACAGTTACCAATGCTTAATCAGTGAGGCACCTATCTCAGCGATCTGTCTATTTCGTTCATCCATA
GTTGCCTGACTCCCCGTCGTGTAGATAACTACGATACGGGAGGGCTTACCATCTGGCCCCAGTGCTGCAA
TGATACCGCGAGACCCACGCTCACCGGCTCCAGATTTATCAGCAATAAACCAGCCAGCCGGAAGGGCCGA
GCGCAGAAGTGGTCCTGCAACTTTATCCGCCTCCATCCAGTCTATTAATTGTTGCCGGGAAGCTAGAGTA
AGTAGTTCGCCAGTTAATAGTTTGCGCAACGTTGTTGCCATTGCTACAGGCATCGTGGTGTCACGCTCGT
CGTTTGGTATGGCTTCATTCAGCTCCGGTTCCCAACGATCAAGGCGAGTTACATGATCCCCCATGTTGTG
CAAAAAAGCGGTTAGCTCCTTCGGTCCTCCGATCGTTGTCAGAAGTAAGTTGGCCGCAGTGTTATCACTC
ATGGTTATGGCAGCACTGCATAATTCTCTTACTGTCATGCCATCCGTAAGATGCTTTTCTGTGACTGGTG
AGTACTCAACCAAGTCATTCTGAGAATAGTGTATGCGGCGACCGAGTTGCTCTTGCCCGGCGTCAATACG
GGATAATACCGCGCCACATAGCAGAACTTTAAAAGTGCTCATCATTGGAAAACGTTCTTCGGGGCGAAAA
CTCTCAAGGATCTTACCGCTGTTGAGATCCAGTTCGATGTAACCCACTCGTGCACCCAACTGATCTTCAG
CATCTTTTACTTTCACCAGCGTTTCTGGGTGAGCAAAAACAGGAAGGCAAAATGCCGCAAAAAAGGGAAT
AAGGGCGACACGGAAATGTTGAATACTCATACTCTTCCTTTTTCAATATTATTGAAGCATTTATCAGGGT
TATTGTCTCATGAGCGGATACATATTTGAATGTATTTAGAAAAATAAACAAATAGGGGTTCCGCGCACAT
TTCCCCGAAAAGTGCCACCTG
